Addgene plasmid #164489: pSP64T-ythdf2-3xflag
Purpose: Expresses zebrafish ythdf2 with 3x flag tag, for mRNA injection
Depositing lab: Antonio Giraldez. Depositing organization: Yale University. Publication: Ythdf m(6)A Readers Function Redundantly during Zebrafish Development. Kontur C, Jeong M, Cifuentes D, Giraldez AJ. Cell Rep. 2020 Dec 29;33(13):108598. doi: 10.1016/j.celrep.2020.108598. PubMed 33378672.
Backbone
  Vector backbone: pSP64T
  Vector type: Production of mRNA for zebrafish injection.
Growth in bacteria
  Bacterial resistance: Ampicillin, 100 μg/mL
  Growth temperature: 37°C
  Growth strain: DH5alpha
  Copy number: Unknown
Gene/Insert
  Gene/Insert name: ythdf2
  Species: D. rerio (zebrafish)
  Insert size (bp): 1840
  Entrez Gene: ythdf2 (a.k.a. yth2, zgc:56224)
  Promoter: SP6
  Tag / fusion protein: 3x-flagtag (N terminal on insert)
  Cloning method: Restriction Enzyme; 5′ cloning site NotI (not destroyed); 3′ cloning site XhoI (not destroyed)
  Sequencing primers: 5′ ACGCTCAACTTTGGCAGATCCG; 3′ GGAGCAGATACGAATGGCTACA
Terms and licenses: Academic/Nonprofit Terms; Industry Terms: Not Available to Industry
How to cite: pSP64T-ythdf2-3xflag was a gift from Antonio Giraldez (Addgene plasmid # 164489 ; http://n2t.net/addgene:164489 ; RRID:Addgene_164489)
