[The description below was written by a language model from this plasmid's Addgene catalogue record and pLannotate feature annotations shown in this document.]
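Description:
pSP64T-ythdf2-3xflag is an in vitro transcription template built on the pSP64T backbone. It is used to make synthetic mRNA encoding zebrafish Ythdf2 for injection into zebrafish embryos, not to express the protein directly in cells. The 5.2 kb plasmid is maintained in E. coli through a ColE1/pUC-type origin and selected with ampicillin via the β-lactamase gene and its native promoter. The annotation also picks up short remnants of rop, bom, the tetracycline resistance gene, lacI and the lac promoter/operator region. These are non-functional fragments left over from the vector's pBR322/pUC ancestry and play no part in the design.

The transcription unit begins with a bacteriophage SP6 promoter, followed by the 5′ UTR of the Xenopus laevis major β-globin gene, which acts as a translational enhancer. Next comes a 3xFLAG epitope with its enterokinase cleavage site, placed upstream of the Danio rerio ythdf2 coding sequence to give an N-terminally tagged protein. The insert was cloned between NotI and XhoI sites, both retained, and is followed by the Xenopus β-globin 3′ UTR. Flanking an open reading frame with globin UTRs is the defining feature of pSP64T and is intended to improve the stability and translation of SP6-derived transcripts once they are delivered to embryos.

Ythdf2 is a reader of N6-methyladenosine that binds m6A-modified RNAs and promotes their degradation, acting redundantly with its paralogs Ythdf1 and Ythdf3. mRNA made from this plasmid supplies a FLAG-detectable form of the protein in embryos. The record states only mRNA injection as the purpose and does not specify particular downstream experiments.
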