Features (pLannotate 1.2.2; 15 found; start..end, strand, type, name):
    182..770     -  rep_origin     ori: high-copy-number ColE1/pMB1/pBR322/pUC origin of replication
    941..1801    -  CDS            AmpR: β-lactamase; bla; confers resistance to ampicillin, carbenicillin, and related antibiotics
   1802..1906    -  promoter       AmpR promoter: bla
   2001..2036    +  CDS            rop (fragment): Rop protein, which maintains plasmids at low copy number; rop
   2138..2186    +  misc_feature   bom (fragment): basis of mobility region from pBR322
   2187..2466    -  CDS            TcR (fragment): tetracycline efflux protein; tet; confers resistance to tetracycline
   2694..2712    +  promoter       SP6 promoter: promoter for bacteriophage SP6 RNA polymerase
   2724..2766    +  5'UTR          Xenopus globin 5'-UTR: translational enhancer from the 5'-UTR of the major beta-globin gene of Xenopus laevis
   2786..2851    +  CDS            3xFLAG: three tandem FLAG® epitope tags, followed by an enterokinase cleavage site
   2879..4711    +  CDS            ythdf2: YTHD2_DANRE - Experimental evidence at protein level: Swiss-Prot protein existence level 1. Specifically recognizes and binds N6-methyladenosine (m6A)- containing RNAs, and regulates their stability (PubMed:28192787). M6A is a modification present at internal sites of mRNAs and some non- coding RNAs and plays a role in mRNA stability and processing (By similarity). Acts as a regulator of mRNA stability by promoting degradation of m6A-containing mRNAs (By similarity). The YTHDF paralogs (ythdf1, ythdf2 and ythdf3) share m6A-containing mRNAs targets and act redundantly to mediate mRNA degradatio
   4746..4871    +  3'UTR          Xenopus globin 3'-UTR: 3'-UTR of the major beta-globin gene of Xenopus laevis
   5023..5039    -  protein_bind   lac operator: The lac repressor binds to the lac operator to inhibit transcription in E. coli. This inhibition can be relieved by adding lactose or isopropyl-β-D-thiogalactopyranoside (IPTG). lac repressor encoded by lacI
   5047..5077    -  promoter       lac promoter: promoter for the E. coli lac operon
   5092..5113    -  protein_bind   CAP binding site: CAP binding activates transcription in the presence of cAMP. E. coli catabolite activator protein
   5126..5218    -  CDS            lacI (fragment): lac repressor; lacI; The lac repressor binds to the lac operator to inhibit transcription in E. coli. This inhibition can be relieved by adding lactose or isopropyl-β-D-thiogalactopyranoside (IPTG).
>Addgene plasmid #164489 | pSP64T-ythdf2-3xflag | addgene full sequence | sequence record 355655 | Addgene NGS Result
CTTCCGCTTCCTCGCTCACTGACTCGCTGCGCTCGGTCGTTCGGCTGCGGCGAGCGGTATCAGCTCACTC
AAAGGCGGTAATACGGTTATCCACAGAATCAGGGGATAACGCAGGAAAGAACATGTGAGCAAAAGGCCAG
CAAAAGGCCAGGAACCGTAAAAAGGCCGCGTTGCTGGCGTTTTTCCATAGGCTCCGCCCCCCTGACGAGC
ATCACAAAAATCGACGCTCAAGTCAGAGGTGGCGAAACCCGACAGGACTATAAAGATACCAGGCGTTTCC
CCCTGGAAGCTCCCTCGTGCGCTCTCCTGTTCCGACCCTGCCGCTTACCGGATACCTGTCCGCCTTTCTC
CCTTCGGGAAGCGTGGCGCTTTCTCATAGCTCACGCTGTAGGTATCTCAGTTCGGTGTAGGTCGTTCGCT
CCAAGCTGGGCTGTGTGCACGAACCCCCCGTTCAGCCCGACCGCTGCGCCTTATCCGGTAACTATCGTCT
TGAGTCCAACCCGGTAAGACACGACTTATCGCCACTGGCAGCAGCCACTGGTAACAGGATTAGCAGAGCG
AGGTATGTAGGCGGTGCTACAGAGTTCTTGAAGTGGTGGCCTAACTACGGCTACACTAGAAGAACAGTAT
TTGGTATCTGCGCTCTGCTGAAGCCAGTTACCTTCGGAAAAAGAGTTGGTAGCTCTTGATCCGGCAAACA
AACCACCGCTGGTAGCGGTGGTTTTTTTGTTTGCAAGCAGCAGATTACGCGCAGAAAAAAAGGATCTCAA
GAAGATCCTTTGATCTTTTCTACGGGGTCTGACGCTCAGTGGAACGAAAACTCACGTTAAGGGATTTTGG
TCATGAGATTATCAAAAAGGATCTTCACCTAGATCCTTTTAAATTAAAAATGAAGTTTTAAATCAATCTA
AAGTATATATGAGTAAACTTGGTCTGACAGTTACCAATGCTTAATCAGTGAGGCACCTATCTCAGCGATC
TGTCTATTTCGTTCATCCATAGTTGCCTGACTCCCCGTCGTGTAGATAACTACGATACGGGAGGGCTTAC
CATCTGGCCCCAGTGCTGCAATGATACCGCGAGACCCACGCTCACCGGCTCCAGATTTATCAGCAATAAA
CCAGCCAGCCGGAAGGGCCGAGCGCAGAAGTGGTCCTGCAACTTTATCCGCCTCCATCCAGTCTATTAAT
TGTTGCCGGGAAGCTAGAGTAAGTAGTTCGCCAGTTAATAGTTTGCGCAACGTTGTTGCCATTGCTACAG
GCATCGTGGTGTCACGCTCGTCGTTTGGTATGGCTTCATTCAGCTCCGGTTCCCAACGATCAAGGCGAGT
TACATGATCCCCCATGTTGTGCAAAAAAGCGGTTAGCTCCTTCGGTCCTCCGATCGTTGTCAGAAGTAAG
TTGGCCGCAGTGTTATCACTCATGGTTATGGCAGCACTGCATAATTCTCTTACTGTCATGCCATCCGTAA
GATGCTTTTCTGTGACTGGTGAGTACTCAACCAAGTCATTCTGAGAATAGTGTATGCGGCGACCGAGTTG
CTCTTGCCCGGCGTCAATACGGGATAATACCGCGCCACATAGCAGAACTTTAAAAGTGCTCATCATTGGA
AAACGTTCTTCGGGGCGAAAACTCTCAAGGATCTTACCGCTGTTGAGATCCAGTTCGATGTAACCCACTC
GTGCACCCAACTGATCTTCAGCATCTTTTACTTTCACCAGCGTTTCTGGGTGAGCAAAAACAGGAAGGCA
AAATGCCGCAAAAAAGGGAATAAGGGCGACACGGAAATGTTGAATACTCATACTCTTCCTTTTTCAATAT
TATTGAAGCATTTATCAGGGTTATTGTCTCATGAGCGGATACATATTTGAATGTATTTAGAAAAATAAAC
AAATAGGGGTTCCGCGCACATTTCCCCGAAAAGTGCCACCTGACGTCTAAGAAACCATTATTATCATGAC
ATTAACCTATAAAAATAGGCGTATCACGAGGCCCTTTCGTCTCGCGCGTTTCGGTGATGACGGTGAAAAC
CTCTGACACATGCAGCTCCCGGAGACGGTCACAGCTTGTCTGTAAGCGGATGCCGGGAGCAGACAAGCCC
GTCAGGGCGCGTCAGCGGGTGTTGGCGGGTGTCGGGGCTGGCTTAACTATGCGGCATCAGAGCAGATTGT
ACTGAGAGTGCACCATTCGACGCTCTCCCTTATGCGACTCCTGCATTAGGAAGCAGCCCAGTAGTAGGTT
GAGGCCGTTGAGCACCGCCGCCGCAAGGAATGGTGCATGCAAGGAGATGGCGCCCAACAGTCCCCCGGCC
ACGGGGCCTGCCACCATACCCACGCCGAAACAAGCGCTCATGAGCCCGAAGTGGCGAGCCCGATCTTCCC
CATCGGTGATGTCGGCGATATAGGCGCCAGCAACCGCACCTGTGGCGCCGGTGATGCCGGCCACGATGCG
TCCGGCGTAGAGGATCTGGCTAGCGATGACCCTGCTGATTGGTTCGCTGACCATTTCCGGGTGCGGGACG
GCGTTACCAGAAACTCAGAAGGTTCGTCCAACCAAACCGACTCTGACGGCAGTTTACGAGAGAGATGATA
GGGTCTGCTTCAGTAAGCCAGATGCTACACAATTAGGCTTGTACATATTGTCGTTAGAACGCGGCTACAA
TTAATACATAACCTTATGTATCATACACATACGATTTAGGTGACACTATAGAATACAAGCTTGCTTGTTC
TTTTTGCAGAAGCTCAGAATAAACGCTCAACTTTGGCAGATCCGCGGCCGCCATGGACTACAAAGACCAT
GACGGTGATTATAAAGATCATGACATCGACTACAAGGATGACGATGACAAGAATTCAGGTTCTGGCTCAG
GATCGTCAGCCAGCAGCCTTCTGGAGCAGAGACCGAAAGGCCAAGCAAACAAAGTACAAAACGGAGCTGT
TACCCAAAAGGATACTTTGAACGATGATGAGTTCGAGCCTTACCTGAATGCTCAGCCCAGACAGAGCAAT
GCCTATACGGCCATGTCCGACTCCTACATGCCCAGTTACTACAGCCCCTCAATAGGCTTCACCTATTCCC
TGAATGAAGCGGCATGGTCAACAGGTGGAGATCCCCCGATGCCTTACCTGGCCTCTTATGGACAGCTTAG
CAATGGGGAGCACCACTTTCTCCCGGATGCCATGTTTGGACAGTCTGGAGCACTGGGGAACAACCCTTTC
CTAGGACAGCATGGCTTCAACTTCTTTCCCAGTGGGATTGACTTTCCCGCTTGGGGCAACAGCAGCTCTC
AGGGACAGTCCACACAGAGTTCAGGTTACAGCAGCAGTTACGCCTATGCCCCTAGCACGCTAGGAGGTGC
AATGATTGACGGACAGTCTCCCTTTGCAGCCAATGAGCCACTCAACAAGGCAGTGGGGATGAATAGCTTG
GATCAGGGCATGGCAGGGCTTAAAATTGGGGCAGGGGACATGGCACCAAAGGTTGTTGGTTCTGGACTTC
CCGGAGGGCCATTGAGTCAGGTGTCTACAGCTCCAACCATGCCTCCTGCCTCCATGGCTCCTGCGAAAAC
TGCTTCTTGGGCGGACATTGCCAGCAAGCCAGCCAAACCACAGCCTAAATTGAAAACTAAGGGGGGACTT
GGTGGGACAAATCTGCCACCACCTCCAATAAAACATAACATGGATATTGGGACATGGGACAACAAGGGGA
ATATGCCTAAACCAGCAGCCCCACAGCAGACTTCCCTGCCCACTAATGGACAGCCACCCAATCAGTCGTC
TCCTCAACCAGGTGCTACTGCTGGTGGGGTGCCTCAGTTGCCCCTCAGCAATGGACAGCTAGTTCCTCCT
ACTGGACAGCTTGTCCAGCACCCTCTTCCTCCAGGTGGCCAGCCCGGTGCTGTTCCACCTCAACTCTCCC
AGGGCCCACCAGCTTCCCAACCCTCCCAGCCAACCCGCTGGGTGCCCCCGCGTAACCGTGCCAACGGCTT
TGGGGATGCAGCAGGTGGACCTGGCCAATCCCCTCCCAATTCAGGAATGGGTGGCATTACTGTGCCAGCA
GAACCCCACCCAGTTCTAGAAAAACTGCGCATGGTAAACAACTACAATCCCAAGGACTTCGACTGGAACC
CTAAACATGGTCGTGTCTTCATCATCAAGAGTTACTCTGAGGACGATATCCACCGGTCCATTAAGTACAA
TATCTGGTGCAGCACAGAACATGGCAATAAGCGTCTGGACGCTGCATACCGTTCGCTAGCCAACAAAGGG
CCACTGTACCTGCTCTTCAGTGTGAATGGCAGTGGGCACTTCTGTGGCGTGGCGGAGATGCGCTCGCCTG
TGGACTACAACACTTGTGCAGGCGTGTGGTCGCAGGACAAGTGGAAGGGTCGTTTCGATGTGCGCTGGAT
CTTTGTCAAGGACGTTCCCAACAGCCAACTAAGGCACATTCGCTTGGAGAACAATGAGAATAAGCCGGTA
ACCAACTCTCGCGACACACAGGAGGTTCCTCTAGACAAGGCACGTCAAGTGTTGAAGATCATCGCGAGTT
ACAAGCACACCACCTCCATTTTTGACGACTTCTCACACTACGAGAAACGTCAGGAAGAGGAGGAGAGTGT
AAAAAAGGTGGAGGTTCAGGGCAGTGACCCGTACTCCAATAACTCCAGTCGGAGCCACTACAGAATGCAG
GATCGCCAAGGACGTGTAAAGTAACTCGAGAATAATTCGGATCTGGTTACCACTAAACCAGCCTCAAGAA
CACCCGAATGGAGTCTCTAAGCTACATAATACCAACTTACACTTTACAAAATGTTGTCCCCCAAAATGTA
GCCATTCGTATCTGCTCCTAATAAAAAGAAAGTTTCTTCACATTCTAAAAAAAAAAAAAAAAAAAAAAAA
AAAAAAAAAAAAAAAAAAAAAAAAAAAMMCCCCCCCCCCCCCCCCTGCAGGTCGACTCTAGAGGATCCCC
GGGCGAGCTCGAATTAATTCGTAATCATGTCATAGCTGTTTCCTGTGTGAAATTGTTATCCGCTCACAAT
TCCACACAACATACGAGCCGGAAGCATAAAGTGTAAAGCCTGGGGTGCCTAATGAGTGAGCTAACTCACA
TTAATTGCGTTGCGCTCACTGCCCGCTTTCCAGTCGGGAAACCTGTCGTGCCAGCTGCATTAATGAATCG
GCCAACGCGCGGGGAGAGGCGGTTTGCGTATTGGGCGCT
